>Addgene plasmid #188907 | pF(UG) hSyn SYP-HaloTag | addgene full sequence | sequence record 369495 | Addgene NGS Result
GCCTATTGGTTAAAAAATGAGCTGATTTAACAAAAATTTAACGCGAATTAATTCTGTGGAATGTGTGTCA
GTTAGGGTGTGGAAAGTCCCCAGGCTCCCCAGCAGGCAGAAGTATGCAAAGCATGCATCTCAATTAGTCA
GCAACCAGGTGTGGAAAGTCCCCAGGCTCCCCAGCAGGCAGAAGTATGCAAAGCATGCATCTCAATTAGT
CAGCAACCATAGTCCCGCCCCTAACTCCGCCCATCCCGCCCCTAACTCCGCCCAGTTCCGCCCATTCTCC
GCCCCATGGCTGACTAATTTTTTTTATTTATGCAGAGGCCGAGGCCGCCTCTGCCTCTGAGCTATTCCAG
AAGTAGTGAGGAGGCTTTTTTGGAGGCCTAGGCTTTTGCAAAAAGCTCCCGGGAGCTTGTATATCCATTT
TCGGATCTGATCAGCACGTGTTGACAATTAATCATCGGCATAGTATATCGGCATAGTATAATACGACAAG
GTGAGGAACTAAACCATGGCCAAGTTGACCAGTGCCGTTCCGGTGCTCACCGCGCGCGACGTCGCCGGAG
CGGTCGAGTTCTGGACCGACCGGCTCGGGTTCTCCCGGGACTTCGTGGAGGACGACTTCGCCGGTGTGGT
CCGGGACGACGTGACCCTGTTCATCAGCGCGGTCCAGGACCAGGTGGTGCCGGACAACACCCTGGCCTGG
GTGTGGGTGCGCGGCCTGGACGAGCTGTACGCCGAGTGGTCGGAGGTCGTGTCCACGAACTTCCGGGACG
CCTCCGGGCCGGCCATGACCGAGATCGGCGAGCAGCCGTGGGGGCGGGAGTTCGCCCTGCGCGACCCGGC
CGGCAACTGCGTGCACTTCGTGGCCGAGGAGCAGGACTGACACGTGCTACGAGATTTCGATTCCACCGCC
GCCTTCTATGAAAGGTTGGGCTTCGGAATCGTTTTCCGGGACGCCGGCTGGATGATCCTCCAGCGCGGGG
ATCTCATGCTGGAGTTCTTCGCCCACCCCAACTTGTTTATTGCAGCTTATAATGGTTACAAATAAAGCAA
TAGCATCACAAATTTCACAAATAAAGCATTTTTTTCACTGCATTCTAGTTGTGGTTTGTCCAAACTCATC
AATGTATCTTATCATGTCTGTATACCGTCGACCTCTAGCTAGAGCTTGGCGTAATCATGGTCATAGCTGT
TTCCTGTGTGAAATTGTTATCCGCTCACAATTCCACACAACATACGAGCCGGAAGCATAAAGTGTAAAGC
CTGGGGTGCCTAATGAGTGAGCTAACTCACATTAATTGCGTTGCGCTCACTGCCCGCTTTCCAGTCGGGA
AACCTGTCGTGCCAGCTGCATTAATGAATCGGCCAACGCGCGGGGAGAGGCGGTTTGCGTATTGGGCGCT
CTTCCGCTTCCTCGCTCACTGACTCGCTGCGCTCGGTCGTTCGGCTGCGGCGAGCGGTATCAGCTCACTC
AAAGGCGGTAATACGGTTATCCACAGAATCAGGGGATAACGCAGGAAAGAACATGTGAGCAAAAGGCCAG
CAAAAGGCCAGGAACCGTAAAAAGGCCGCGTTGCTGGCGTTTTTCCATAGGCTCCGCCCCCCTGACGAGC
ATCACAAAAATCGACGCTCAAGTCAGAGGTGGCGAAACCCGACAGGACTATAAAGATACCAGGCGTTTCC
CCCTGGAAGCTCCCTCGTGCGCTCTCCTGTTCCGACCCTGCCGCTTACCGGATACCTGTCCGCCTTTCTC
CCTTCGGGAAGCGTGGCGCTTTCTCATAGCTCACGCTGTAGGTATCTCAGTTCGGTGTAGGTCGTTCGCT
CCAAGCTGGGCTGTGTGCACGAACCCCCCGTTCAGCCCGACCGCTGCGCCTTATCCGGTAACTATCGTCT
TGAGTCCAACCCGGTAAGACACGACTTATCGCCACTGGCAGCAGCCACTGGTAACAGGATTAGCAGAGCG
AGGTATGTAGGCGGTGCTACAGAGTTCTTGAAGTGGTGGCCTAACTACGGCTACACTAGAAGAACAGTAT
TTGGTATCTGCGCTCTGCTGAAGCCAGTTACCTTCGGAAAAAGAGTTGGTAGCTCTTGATCCGGCAAACA
AACCACCGCTGGTAGCGGTGGTTTTTTTGTTTGCAAGCAGCAGATTACGCGCAGAAAAAAAGGATCTCAA
GAAGATCCTTTGATCTTTTCTACGGGGTCTGACGCTCAGTGGAACGAAAACTCACGTTAAGGGATTTTGG
TCATGAGATTATCAAAAAGGATCTTCACCTAGATCCTTTTAAATTAAAAATGAAGTTTTAAATCAATCTA
AAGTATATATGAGTAAACTTGGTCTGACAGTTACCAATGCTTAATCAGTGAGGCACCTATCTCAGCGATC
TGTCTATTTCGTTCATCCATAGTTGCCTGACTCCCCGTCGTGTAGATAACTACGATACGGGAGGGCTTAC
CATCTGGCCCCAGTGCTGCAATGATACCGCGAGACCCACGCTCACCGGCTCCAGATTTATCAGCAATAAA
CCAGCCAGCCGGAAGGGCCGAGCGCAGAAGTGGTCCTGCAACTTTATCCGCCTCCATCCAGTCTATTAAT
TGTTGCCGGGAAGCTAGAGTAAGTAGTTCGCCAGTTAATAGTTTGCGCAACGTTGTTGCCATTGCTACAG
GCATCGTGGTGTCACGCTCGTCGTTTGGTATGGCTTCATTCAGCTCCGGTTCCCAACGATCAAGGCGAGT
TACATGATCCCCCATGTTGTGCAAAAAAGCGGTTAGCTCCTTCGGTCCTCCGATCGTTGTCAGAAGTAAG
TTGGCCGCAGTGTTATCACTCATGGTTATGGCAGCACTGCATAATTCTCTTACTGTCATGCCATCCGTAA
GATGCTTTTCTGTGACTGGTGAGTACTCAACCAAGTCATTCTGAGAATAGTGTATGCGGCGACCGAGTTG
CTCTTGCCCGGCGTCAATACGGGATAATACCGCGCCACATAGCAGAACTTTAAAAGTGCTCATCATTGGA
AAACGTTCTTCGGGGCGAAAACTCTCAAGGATCTTACCGCTGTTGAGATCCAGTTCGATGTAACCCACTC
GTGCACCCAACTGATCTTCAGCATCTTTTACTTTCACCAGCGTTTCTGGGTGAGCAAAAACAGGAAGGCA
AAATGCCGCAAAAAAGGGAATAAGGGCGACACGGAAATGTTGAATACTCATACTCTTCCTTTTTCAATAT
TATTGAAGCATTTATCAGGGTTATTGTCTCATGAGCGGATACATATTTGAATGTATTTAGAAAAATAAAC
AAATAGGGGTTCCGCGCACATTTCCCCGAAAAGTGCCACCTGACGTCGACGGATCGGGAGATCTCCCGAT
CCCCTATGGTGCACTCTCAGTACAATCTGCTCTGATGCCGCATAGTTAAGCCAGTATCTGCTCCCTGCTT
GTGTGTTGGAGGTCGCTGAGTAGTGCGCGAGCAAAATTTAAGCTACAACAAGGCAAGGCTTGACCGACAA
TTGCATGAAGAATCTGCTTAGGGTTAGGCGTTTTGCGCTGCTTCGCGATGTACGGGCCAGATATACGCGT
TGACATTGATTATTGACTAGTTATTAATAGTAATCAATTACGGGGTCATTAGTTCATAGCCCATATATGG
AGTTCCGCGTTACATAACTTACGGTAAATGGCCCGCCTGGCTGACCGCCCAACGACCCCCGCCCATTGAC
GTCAATAATGACGTATGTTCCCATAGTAACGCCAATAGGGACTTTCCATTGACGTCAATGGGTGGAGTAT
TTACGGTAAACTGCCCACTTGGCAGTACATCAAGTGTATCATATGCCAAGTACGCCCCCTATTGACGTCA
ATGACGGTAAATGGCCCGCCTGGCATTATGCCCAGTACATGACCTTATGGGACTTTCCTACTTGGCAGTA
CATCTACGTATTAGTCATCGCTATTACCATGGTGATGCGGTTTTGGCAGTACATCAATGGGCGTGGATAG
CGGTTTGACTCACGGGGATTTCCAAGTCTCCACCCCATTGACGTCAATGGGAGTTTGTTTTGGCACCAAA
ATCAACGGGACTTTCCAAAATGTCGTAACAACTCCGCCCCATTGACGCAAATGGGCGGTAGGCGTGTACG
GTGGGAGGTCTATATAAGCAGCGCGTTTTGCCTGTACTGGGTCTCTCTGGTTAGACCAGATCTGAGCCTG
GGAGCTCTCTGGCTAACTAGGGAACCCACTGCTTAAGCCTCAATAAAGCTTGCCTTGAGTGCTTCAAGTA
GTGTGTGCCCGTCTGTTGTGTGACTCTGGTAACTAGAGATCCCTCAGACCCTTTTAGTCAGTGTGGAAAA
TCTCTAGCAGTGGCGCCCGAACAGGGACTTGAAAGCGAAAGGGAAACCAGAGGAGCTCTCTCGACGCAGG
ACTCGGCTTGCTGAAGCGCGCACGGCAAGAGGCGAGGGGCGGCGACTGGTGAGTACGCCAAAAATTTTGA
CTAGCGGAGGCTAGAAGGAGAGAGATGGGTGCGAGAGCGTCAGTATTAAGCGGGGGAGAATTAGATCGCG
ATGGGAAAAAATTCGGTTAAGGCCAGGGGGAAAGAAAAAATATAAATTAAAACATATAGTATGGGCAAGC
AGGGAGCTAGAACGATTCGCAGTTAATCCTGGCCTGTTAGAAACATCAGAAGGCTGTAGACAAATACTGG
GACAGCTACAACCATCCCTTCAGACAGGATCAGAAGAACTTAGATCATTATATAATACAGTAGCAACCCT
CTATTGTGTGCATCAAAGGATAGAGATAAAAGACACCAAGGAAGCTTTAGACAAGATAGAGGAAGAGCAA
AACAAAAGTAAGACCACCGCACAGCAAGCGGCCGCTGATCTTCAGACCTGGAGGAGGAGATATGAGGGAC
AATTGGAGAAGTGAATTATATAAATATAAAGTAGTAAAAATTGAACCATTAGGAGTAGCACCCACCAAGG
CAAAGAGAAGAGTGGTGCAGAGAGAAAAAAGAGCAGTGGGAATAGGAGCTTTGTTCCTTGGGTTCTTGGG
AGCAGCAGGAAGCACTATGGGCGCAGCGTCAATGACGCTGACGGTACAGGCCAGACAATTATTGTCTGGT
ATAGTGCAGCAGCAGAACAATTTGCTGAGGGCTATTGAGGCGCAACAGCATCTGTTGCAACTCACAGTCT
GGGGCATCAAGCAGCTCCAGGCAAGAATCCTGGCTGTGGAAAGATACCTAAAGGATCAACAGCTCCTGGG
GATTTGGGGTTGCTCTGGAAAACTCATTTGCACCACTGCTGTGCCTTGGAATGCTAGTTGGAGTAATAAA
TCTCTGGAACAGATTTGGAATCACACGACCTGGATGGAGTGGGACAGAGAAATTAACAATTACACAAGCT
TAATACACTCCTTAATTGAAGAATCGCAAAACCAGCAAGAAAAGAATGAACAAGAATTATTGGAATTAGA
TAAATGGGCAAGTTTGTGGAATTGGTTTAACATAACAAATTGGCTGTGGTATATAAAATTATTCATAATG
ATAGTAGGAGGCTTGGTAGGTTTAAGAATAGTTTTTGCTGTACTTTCTATAGTGAATAGAGTTAGGCAGG
GATATTCACCATTATCGTTTCAGACCCACCTCCCAACCCCGAGGGGACCCGACAGGCCCGAAGGAATAGA
AGAAGAAGGTGGAGAGAGAGACAGAGACAGATCCATTCGATTAGTGAACGGATCGGCACTGCGTGCGCCA
ATTCTGCAGACAAATGGCAGTATTCATCCACAATTTTAAAAGAAAAGGGGGGATTGGGGGGTACAGTGCA
GGGGAAAGAATAGTAGACATAATAGCAACAGACATACAAACTAAAGAATTACAAAAACAAATTACAAAAA
TTCAAAATTTTCGGGTTTATTACAGGGACAGCAGAGATCCAGTTTGGTTAATTAAAGTGCAAGTGGTTTT
AGGACCAGGATGAGGCGGGGTGGGGGTGCCTACCTGACGACCGACCCCGACCCACTGGACAAGCACCCAA
CCCCCATTCCCCAAATTGCGCATCCCCTATCAGAGAGGGGGAGGGGAAACAGGATGCGGCGAGGCGCGTG
CGCACTGCCAGCTTCAGCACCGCGGACAGTGCCTTCGCCCCCGCCTGGCGGCGCGCGCCACCGCCGCCTC
AGCACTGAAGGCGCGCTGACGTCACTCGCCGGTCCCCCGTAAACTCCCCTTCCCGGCCACCTTGGTCGCG
TCCGCGCCGCCGCCGGCCCAGCCGGACCGCACCACGCGAGGCGCGAGATAGGGGGGCACGGGCGCGACCA
TCTGCGCTGCGGCGCCGGCGACTCAGCGCTGCCTCAGTCTGCGGTGGGCAGCGGAGGAGTCGTGTCGTGC
CTGAGAGCGCAGGTACGGCTAGCGGATCGGTTCAAAGTTTTTTTCTTCCATTTCAGGTGTCGTGAGGAAT
TGCCCGCCACCATGGACGTGGTGAATCAGCTGGTGGCTGGGGGTCAGTTCCGGGTGGTCAAGGAGCCCCT
TGGCTTCGTGAAGGTGCTGCAGTGGGTCTTTGCCATCTTCGCCTTTGCTACGTGTGGCAGCTACACCGGG
GAGCTTCGGCTGAGCGTGGAGTGTGCCAACAAGACGGAGAGTGCCCTCAACATCGAAGTTGAATTCGAGT
ACCCCTTCAGGCTGCACCAAGTGTACTTTGATGCACCCTCCTGCGTCAAAGGGGGCACTACCAAGATCTT
CCTGGTTGGGGACTACTCCTCGTCGGCTGAATTCTTTGTCACCGTGGCTGTGTTTGCCTTCCTCTACTCC
ATGGGGGCCCTGGCCACCTACATCTTCCTGCAGAACAAGTACCGAGAGAACAACAAAGGGCCTATGATGG
ACTTTCTGGCTACAGCCGTGTTCGCTTTCATGTGGCTAGTTAGTTCATCAGCCTGGGCCAAAGGCCTGTC
CGATGTGAAGATGGCCACGGACCCAGAGAACATTATCAAGGAGATGCCCATGTGCCGCCAGACAGGGAAC
ACATGCAAGGAACTGAGGGACCCTGTGACTTCAGGACTCAACACCTCAGTGGTGTTTGGCTTCCTGAACC
TGGTGCTCTGGGTTGGCAACTTATGGTTCGTGTTCAAGGAGACAGGCTGGGCAGCCCCATTCATGCGCGC
ACCTCCAGGCGCCCCGGAAAAGCAACCAGCACCTGGCGATGCCTACGGCGATGCGGGCTACGGGCAGGGC
CCCGGAGGCTATGGGCCCCAGGACTCCTACGGGCCTCAGGGTGGTTATCAACCCGATTACGGGCAGCCAG
CCAGCGGTGGCGGTGGCTACGGGCCTCAGGGCGACTATGGGCAGCAAGGCTATGGCCAACAGGGTGCGCC
CACCTCCTTCTCCAATCAGATGAAAGGATCCGGAAGTTCGGGGTCCAGCGGTTCTTCAGGCAGTTCCGAG
GATCTGTACTTTCAGAGCGATAACGATGGATCCGAAATCGGTACTGGCTTTCCATTCGACCCCCATTATG
TGGAAGTCCTGGGCGAGCGCATGCACTACGTCGATGTTGGTCCGCGCGATGGCACCCCTGTGCTGTTCCT
GCACGGTAACCCGACCTCCTCCTACGTGTGGCGCAACATCATCCCGCATGTTGCACCGACCCATCGCTGC
ATTGCTCCAGACCTGATCGGTATGGGCAAATCCGACAAACCAGACCTGGGTTATTTCTTCGACGACCACG
TCCGCTTCATGGATGCCTTCATCGAAGCCCTGGGTCTGGAAGAGGTCGTCCTGGTCATTCACGACTGGGG
CTCCGCTCTGGGTTTCCACTGGGCCAAGCGCAATCCAGAGCGCGTCAAAGGTATTGCATTTATGGAGTTC
ATCCGCCCTATCCCGACCTGGGACGAATGGCCAGAATTTGCCCGCGAGACCTTCCAGGCCTTCCGCACCA
CCGACGTCGGCCGCAAGCTGATCATCGATCAGAACGTTTTTATCGAGGGTACGCTGCCGATGGGTGTCGT
CCGCCCGCTGACTGAAGTCGAGATGGACCATTACCGCGAGCCGTTCCTGAATCCTGTTGACCGCGAGCCA
CTGTGGCGCTTCCCAAACGAGCTGCCAATCGCCGGTGAGCCAGCGAACATCGTCGCGCTGGTCGAAGAAT
ACATGGACTGGCTGCACCAGTCCCCTGTCCCGAAGCTGCTGTTCTGGGGCACCCCAGGCGTTCTGATCCC
ACCGGCCGAAGCCGCTCGCCTGGCCAAAAGCCTGCCTAACTGCAAGGCTGTGGACATCGGCCCGGGTCTG
AATCTGCTGCAAGAAGACAACCCGGACCTGATCGGCAGCGAGATCGCGCGCTGGCTGTCTACTCTGGAGA
TTTCCTGAGGCCGCACTCCTCAGGTGCAGGCTGCAATTCGATATCAAGCTTATCGATAATCAACCTCTGG
ATTACAAAATTTGTGAAAGATTGACTGGTATTCTTAACTATGTTGCTCCTTTTACGCTATGTGGATACGC
TGCTTTAATGCCTTTGTATCATGCTATTGCTTCCCGTATGGCTTTCATTTTCTCCTCCTTGTATAAATCC
TGGTTGCTGTCTCTTTATGAGGAGTTGTGGCCCGTTGTCAGGCAACGTGGCGTGGTGTGCACTGTGTTTG
CTGACGCAACCCCCACTGGTTGGGGCATTGCCACCACCTGTCAGCTCCTTTCCGGGACTTTCGCTTTCCC
CCTCCCTATTGCCACGGCGGAACTCATCGCCGCCTGCCTTGCCCGCTGCTGGACAGGGGCTCGGCTGTTG
GGCACTGACAATTCCGTGGTGTTGTCGGGGAAATCATCGTCCTTTCCTTGGCTGCTCGCCTGTGTTGCCA
CCTGGATTCTGCGCGGGACGTCCTTCTGCTACGTCCCTTCGGCCCTCAATCCAGCGGACCTTCCTTCCCG
CGGCCTGCTGCCGGCTCTGCGGCCTCTTCCGCGTCTTCGCCTTCGCCCTCAGACGAGTCGGATCTCCCTT
TGGGCCGCCTCCCCGCATCGATACCGTCGACCTCGAGACCTAGAAAAACATGGAGCAATCACAAGTAGCA
ATACAGCAGCTACCAATGCTGATTGTGCCTGGCTAGAAGCACAAGAGGAGGAGGAGGTGGGTTTTCCAGT
CACACCTCAGGTACCTTTAAGACCAATGACTTACAAGGCAGCTGTAGATCTTAGCCACTTTTTAAAAGAA
AAGGGGGGACTGGAAGGGCTAATTCACTCCCAACGAAGACAAGATATCCTTGATCTGTGGATCTACCACA
CACAAGGCTACTTCCCTGATTGGCAGAACTACACACCAGGGCCAGGGATCAGATATCCACTGACCTTTGG
ATGGTGCTACAAGCTAGTACCAGTTGAGCAAGAGAAGGTAGAAGAAGCCAATGAAGGAGAGAACACCCGC
TTGTTACACCCTGTGAGCCTGCATGGGATGGATGACCCGGAGAGAGAAGTATTAGAGTGGAGGTTTGACA
GCCGCCTAGCATTTCATCACATGGCCCGAGAGCTGCATCCGGACTGTACTGGGTCTCTCTGGTTAGACCA
GATCTGAGCCTGGGAGCTCTCTGGCTAACTAGGGAACCCACTGCTTAAGCCTCAATAAAGCTTGCCTTGA
GTGCTTCAAGTAGTGTGTGCCCGTCTGTTGTGTGACTCTGGTAACTAGAGATCCCTCAGACCCTTTTAGT
CAGTGTGGAAAATCTCTAGCAGGGCCCGTTTAAACCCGCTGATCAGCCTCGACTGTGCCTTCTAGTTGCC
AGCCATCTGTTGTTTGCCCCTCCCCCGTGCCTTCCTTGACCCTGGAAGGTGCCACTCCCACTGTCCTTTC
CTAATAAAATGAGGAAATTGCATCGCATTGTCTGAGTAGGTGTCATTCTATTCTGGGGGGTGGGGTGGGG
CAGGACAGCAAGGGGGAGGATTGGGAAGACAATAGCAGGCATGCTGGGGATGCGGTGGGCTCTATGGCTT
CTGAGGCGGAAAGAACCAGCTGGGGCTCTAGGGGGTATCCCC
[124 nt withheld, positions 9983-10106]
C
[91 nt withheld, positions 10108-10198]
A
[49 nt withheld, positions 10200-10248]
CCTTTGACGTTGGAGTCCACGTTCTTT
[37 nt withheld, positions 10276-10312]
ACCCTATCTCGGTCTATTCTTTTGATTTATAAGGGATTTTGCCGATTTCG
Features (pLannotate 1.2.2; 33 found; start..end, strand, type, name):
     63..392     +  promoter       SV40 promoter: SV40 enhancer and early promoter
    440..487     +  promoter       EM7 promoter: synthetic bacterial promoter&nbsp
    506..880     +  CDS            BleoR: antibiotic-binding protein; Sh ble from Streptoalloteichus hindustanus; confers resistance to bleomycin, phleomycin, and Zeocin™
    890..1015    +  CDS            ble (fragment): BLE_KLEPN - Experimental evidence at protein level: Swiss-Prot protein existence level 1. Binding protein with a strong affinity to the bleomycin family of antibiotics. Binds to CL990; an antimitotic-antibiotic compound. From Klebsiella pneumoniae.
   1010..1131    +  polyA_signal   SV40 poly(A) signal: SV40 polyadenylation signal
   1204..1220    -  protein_bind   lac operator: The lac repressor binds to the lac operator to inhibit transcription in E. coli. This inhibition can be relieved by adding lactose or isopropyl-β-D-thiogalactopyranoside (IPTG). lac repressor encoded by lacI
   1228..1258    -  promoter       lac promoter: promoter for the E. coli lac operon
   1273..1294    -  protein_bind   CAP binding site: CAP binding activates transcription in the presence of cAMP. E. coli catabolite activator protein
   1307..1399    -  CDS            lacI (fragment): lac repressor; lacI; The lac repressor binds to the lac operator to inhibit transcription in E. coli. This inhibition can be relieved by adding lactose or isopropyl-β-D-thiogalactopyranoside (IPTG).
   1582..2170    -  rep_origin     ori: high-copy-number ColE1/pMB1/pBR322/pUC origin of replication
   2341..3201    -  CDS            AmpR: β-lactamase; bla; confers resistance to ampicillin, carbenicillin, and related antibiotics
   3202..3306    -  promoter       AmpR promoter: bla
   3365..3417    -  misc_feature   bom (fragment): basis of mobility region from pBR322
   3572..3951    +  enhancer       CMV enhancer: human cytomegalovirus immediate early enhancer
   3952..4151    +  promoter       CMV promoter: human cytomegalovirus (CMV) immediate early promoter
   4169..4349    +  LTR            5' LTR (truncated): truncated 5' long terminal repeat (LTR) from HIV-1
   4396..4521    +  misc_feature   HIV-1 Ψ: packaging signal of human immunodeficiency virus type 1
   4505..4868    +  CDS            HIV-1 gag (fragment): gag protein from human immunodeficiency virus 1; gag
   5014..5247    +  misc_feature   RRE: The Rev response element (RRE) of HIV-1 allows for Rev-dependent mRNA export from the nucleus to the cytoplasm.
   5624..5724    +  CDS            Rev (fragment): human immunodeficiency virus 1 (HIV-1) Rev protein; rev; enhances nuclear export of unspliced and incompletely spliced viral mRNAs
   5774..5891    +  misc_feature   cPPT/CTS: central polypurine tract and central termination sequence of HIV-1
   5936..6382    +  promoter       hSyn promoter: human synapsin I promoter; confers neuron-specific expression (Kügler et al., 2003)
   6399..6426    +  intron         EF-1α intron A (fragment): truncated intron upstream of the start codon of human EF-1α
   6452..7372    +  CDS            Syp: SYPH_RAT - Experimental evidence at protein level: Swiss-Prot protein existence level 1. Possibly involved in structural functions as organizing other membrane components or in targeting the vesicles to the plasma membrane. Involved in the regulation of short-term and long-term synaptic plasticity (By similarity). From Rattus norvegicus (Rat).
   7418..7438    +  CDS            TEV site: tobacco etch virus (TEV) protease recognition and cleavage site
   7454..8335    +  CDS            HaloTag®: modified bacterial dehalogenase that forms covalent bonds with chloroalkane derivatives
   8365..8388    +  misc_feature   MCS (fragment): pBluescript multiple cloning site
   8388..8976    +  misc_feature   WPRE: woodchuck hepatitis virus posttranscriptional regulatory element
   8913..9494    +  CDS            nef (fragment): NEF_HV1H2 - Experimental evidence at protein level: Swiss-Prot protein existence level 1. Extracellular Nef protein targets CD4(+) T-lymphocytes for apoptosis by interacting with CXCR4 surface receptors. From Human immunodeficiency virus type 1 group M subtype B (isolate HXB2) (HIV-1).
   9501..9681    +  LTR            5' LTR (truncated): truncated 5' long terminal repeat (LTR) from HIV-1
   9713..9937    +  polyA_signal   bGH poly(A) signal: bovine growth hormone polyadenylation signal
   9941..9962    +  promoter       SV40 promoter (fragment): SV40 enhancer and early promoter
   9983..49      +  rep_origin     f1 ori (across the origin) (sequence partly withheld): f1 bacteriophage origin of replication; arrow indicates direction of (+) strand synthesis
