[The description below was written by a language model from this plasmid's Addgene catalogue record and pLannotate feature annotations shown in this document.]
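Description:
pF(UG) hSyn SYP-HaloTag is a lentiviral transfer plasmid built on the FUGW backbone, in which the original promoter and reporter have evidently been replaced by a neuron-specific expression cassette. It is maintained in E. coli through a high-copy ColE1/pUC-type origin with ampicillin resistance (AmpR), and also carries an f1 origin. Outside the viral region there is an SV40/EM7-driven BleoR cassette with an SV40 polyadenylation signal, which could confer Zeocin-type resistance in bacteria or mammalian cells.

The viral genome is transcribed from a CMV enhancer/promoter fused to a truncated HIV-1 5' LTR, an arrangement that drives genomic RNA production in packaging cells. It is followed by the Ψ packaging signal with a gag fragment, the RRE for Rev-dependent nuclear export, and the cPPT/CTS that aids nuclear import of the reverse-transcribed genome. The payload is driven by the human synapsin I promoter, which restricts expression to neurons. It encodes synaptophysin (SYP), an integral synaptic vesicle membrane protein, joined through a TEV protease site to a C-terminal HaloTag, a modified dehalogenase that covalently binds chloroalkane ligands. A WPRE downstream enhances transcript expression, and the cassette ends in a truncated 3' LTR followed by a bGH polyadenylation signal. The catalogue lists the insert as mouse, whereas the automated annotation matched the coding sequence to rat synaptophysin; the record does not resolve this discrepancy.

The stated purpose is expression of a synaptic HaloTag, that is, targeting HaloTag to synaptic vesicles in transduced neurons so that presynaptic sites can be labelled with HaloTag ligands.
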