Addgene plasmid #188907: pF(UG) hSyn SYP-HaloTag
Purpose: Expresses synaptic HaloTag
Depositing lab: Edwin Chapman. Depositing organization: University of Wisconsin, Madison. Publication: Mitofusin 2 Sustains the Axonal Mitochondrial Network to Support Presynaptic Ca(2+) Homeostasis and the Synaptic Vesicle Cycle in Rat Hippocampal Axons. Vevea JD, Chapman ER. J Neurosci. 2023 May 10;43(19):3421-3438. doi: 10.1523/JNEUROSCI.1356-22.2023. Epub 2023 Mar 30. PubMed 36997314.
Backbone
  Vector backbone: FUGW
  Vector type: Lentiviral
Growth in bacteria
  Bacterial resistance: Ampicillin, 100 μg/mL
  Growth temperature: 37°C
  Growth strain: NEB Stable
  Copy number: High Copy
Gene/Insert
  Gene/Insert name: SYP
  Species: M. musculus (mouse)
  Entrez Gene: Syp (a.k.a. A230093K24Rik, Syn, p38)
  Tag / fusion protein: HaloTag (C terminal on insert)
  Cloning method: Unknown
Terms and licenses: Academic/Nonprofit Terms; Industry Terms: Not Available to Industry
Depositor comments: Please visit https://doi.org/10.1101/2022.07.06.499030 for bioRxiv preprint.
How to cite: pF(UG) hSyn SYP-HaloTag was a gift from Edwin Chapman (Addgene plasmid # 188907 ; http://n2t.net/addgene:188907 ; RRID:Addgene_188907)
